>Addgene plasmid #31943 | PITX3-2A-eGFP-PGK-Puro | depositor full sequence | sequence record 36067 | PITX3-2A-eGFP-PGK-Puro sequence 8010 bps
AGCGCCCAATACGCAAACCGCCTCTCCCCGCGCGTTGGCCGATTCATTAATGCAGCTGGCACGACAGGTT
TCCCGACTGGAAAGCGGGCAGTGAGCGCAACGCAATTAATGTGAGTTAGCTCACTCATTAGGCACCCCAG
GCTTTACACTTTATGCTTCCGGCTCGTATGTTGTGTGGAATTGTGAGCGGATAACAATTTCACACAGGAA
ACAGCTATGACCATGATTACGCCAAGCTTGGTACCGAGCTCGGATCCACTAGTAACGGCCGCCAGTGTGC
TGGAATTCGCCCTTTTCCTGCAGGCCTCATCTCGTTTATTGACCGCAGGGCCCCGGCTGGAAGCCCCGTC
GGGGTGGCCCGCCCTTCAGCCGCTGGGACCCGGCCCCGGGCCCTGACCGCCTTTCTCCCGTGCCCGCAGG
TGTGGTTCAAGAACCGGCGCGCCAAATGGCGGAAGCGCGAGCGCAGCCAGCAGGCCGAGCTATGCAAAGG
CAGCTTCGCGGCGCCGCTCGGGGGGCTGGTGCCGCCCTACGAGGAGGTGTACCCCGGCTACTCGTACGGC
AACTGGCCGCCCAAGGCTCTTGCCCCGCCGCTCGCCGCCAAGACCTTTCCATTCGCCTTCAACTCGGTCA
ACGTGGGGCCTCTGGCTTCGCAGCCCGTCTTCTCGCCACCCAGCTCCATCGCCGCCTCCATGGTGCCCTC
CGCCGCGGCTGCCCCGGGCACCGTGCCAGGGCCTGGGGCCCTGCAGGGCCTGGGCGGGGGCCCCCCCGGG
CTGGCTCCGGCCGCCGTGTCCTCCGGGGCCGTGTCCTGCCCTTATGCCTCGGCCGCCGCCGCCGCCGCGG
CTGCCGCCTCTTCCCCCTACGTCTATCGGGACCCGTGTAACTCGAGCCTGGCCAGCCTGCGGCTCAAAGC
CAAACAGCACGCCTCCTTCAGCTACCCCGCTGTGCACGGGCCGCCCCCGGCAGCCAACCTTAGTCCGTGC
CAGTACGCCGTGGAAAGGCCCGTAGCTAGCGCCACTAACTTCTCCCTGTTGAAACAAGCAGGGGATGTCG
AAGAGAATCCCGGGCCAATGGTGAGCAAGGGCGAGGAGCTGTTCACCGGGGTGGTGCCCATCCTGGTCGA
GCTGGACGGCGACGTAAACGGCCACAAGTTCAGCGTGTCCGGCGAGGGCGAGGGCGATGCCACCTACGGC
AAGCTGACCCTGAAGTTCATCTGCACCACCGGCAAGCTGCCCGTGCCCTGGCCCACCCTCGTGACCACCC
TGACCTACGGCGTGCAGTGCTTCAGCCGCTACCCCGACCACATGAAGCAGCACGACTTCTTCAAGTCCGC
CATGCCCGAAGGCTACGTCCAGGAGCGCACCATCTTCTTCAAGGACGACGGCAACTACAAGACCCGCGCC
GAGGTGAAGTTCGAGGGCGACACCCTGGTGAACCGCATCGAGCTGAAGGGCATCGACTTCAAGGAGGACG
GCAACATCCTGGGGCACAAGCTGGAGTACAACTACAACAGCCACAACGTCTATATCATGGCCGACAAGCA
GAAGAACGGCATCAAGGTGAACTTCAAGATCCGCCACAACATCGAGGACGGCAGCGTGCAGCTCGCCGAC
CACTACCAGCAGAACACCCCCATCGGCGACGGCCCCGTGCTGCTGCCCGACAACCACTACCTGAGCACCC
AGTCCGCCCTGAGCAAAGACCCCAACGAGAAGCGCGATCACATGGTCCTGCTGGAGTTCGTGACCGCCGC
CGGGATCACTCTCGGCATGGACGAGCTGTACAAGTAAGAATTCCGATCATATTCAATAACCCTTAATATA
ACTTCGTATAATGTATGCTATACGAAGTTATTAGGTCTGAAGAGGAGTTTACGTCCAGCCAAGCTTAGGA
TCTCGACCTCGAAATTCTACCGGGTAGGGGAGGCGCTTTTCCCAAGGCAGTCTGGAGCATGCGCTTTAGC
AGCCCCGCTGGCACTTGGCGCTACACAAGTGGCCTCTGGCCTCGCACACATTCCACATCCACCGGTAGCG
CCAACCGGCTCCGTTCTTTGGTGGCCCCTTCGCGCCACCTTCTACTCCTCCCCTAGTCAGGAAGTTCCCC
CCCGCCCCGCAGCTCGCGTCGTGCAGGACGTGACAAATGGAAGTAGCACGTCTCACTAGTCTCGTGCAGA
TGGACAGCACCGCTGAGCAATGGAAGCGGGTAGGCCTTTGGGGCAGCGGCCAATAGCAGCTTTGCTCCTT
CGCTTTCTGGGCTCAGCAGCTGGGAAGGGTGGGTCCGGGGGCGGGCTCAGGGGCGGGCTCAGGGGCGGGG
CGGGCGCCCGAAGGTCCTCCGGAGGCCCGGCATTCTGCACGCTTCAAAAGCGCACGTCTGCCGCGCTGTT
CTCCTCTTCCTCATCTCCGGGCCTTTCGACCTGCATCCATCTAGATCTCGAGCAGCTGAAGCTTACCATG
ACCGAGTACAAGCCCACGGTGCGCCTCGCCACCCGCGACGACGTCCCCAGGGCCGTACGCACCCTCGCCG
CCGCGTTCGCCGACTACCCCGCCACGCGCCACACCGTCGATCCGGACCGCCACATCGAGCGGGTCACCGA
GCTGCAAGAACTCTTCCTCACGCGCGTCGGGCTCGACATCGGCAAGGTGTGGGTCGCGGACGACGGCGCC
GCGGTGGCGGTCTGGACCACGCCGGAGAGCGTCGAAGCGGGGGCGGTGTTCGCCGAGATCGGCCCGCGCA
TGGCCGAGTTGAGCGGTTCCCGGCTGGCCGCGCAGCAACAGATGGAAGGCCTCCTGGCGCCGCACCGGCC
CAAGGAGCCCGCGTGGTTCCTGGCCACCGTCGGCGTCTCGCCCGACCACCAGGGCAAGGGTCTGGGCAGC
GCCGTCGTGCTCCCCGGAGTGGAGGCGGCCGAGCGCGCCGGGGTGCCCGCCTTCCTGGAGACCTCCGCGC
CCCGCAACCTCCCCTTCTACGAGCGGCTCGGCTTCACCGTCACCGCCGACGTCGAGGTGCCCGAAGGACC
GCGCACCTGGTGCATGACCCGCAAGCCCGGTGCCTGACGCCCGCCCCACGACCCGCAGCGCCCGACCGAA
AGGAGCGCACGACCCCATGCATCGATGATATCAGATCCCCGGGATGCAGAAATTGATGATCTATTAAACA
ATAAAGATGTCCACTAAAATGGAAGTTTTTCCTGTCATACTTTGTTAAGAAGGGTGAGAACAGAGTACCT
ACATTTTGAATGGAAGGATTGGAGCTACGGGGGTGGGGGTGGGGTGGGATTAGATAAATGCCTGCTCTTT
ACTGAAGGCTCTTTACTATTGCTTTATGATAATGTTTCATAGTTGGATATCATAATTTAAACAAGCAAAA
CCAAATTAAGGGCCAGCTCATTCCTCCCACTCATGATCTATAGATCTATAGATCTCTCGTGGGATCATTG
TTTTTCTCTTGATTCCCACTTTGTGGTTCTAAGTACTGTGGTTTCCAAATGTGTCAGTTTCATAGCCTGA
AGAACGAGATCAGCAGCCTCTGTTCCACATACACTTCATTCTCAGTATTGTTTTGCCAAGTTCTAATTCC
ATCAGAAGCTGGTCGAGATCCGGAACCCTTAATATAACTTCGTATAATGTATGCTATACGAAGTTATTAG
GTCCCTCGAAGAGGTTCACTAGGCGCGCCGCGGCCCCGCCCGTAGATCATCCCCGAGGGCGGGGGCAACG
ATTCACAGCCTCCGCGGACTGGGGTCATTTTGACTGGCTTGCTCCCGCCCCAGGGTCTGAAAGGGGTGTT
TGGGCAGCTGGGGGGCACCGGCTCAGGAGAGGGCCTTCCCCTCCCAGCCCTGAGGGGTGGACTAGGCCCT
ACACACAGACCGCGCCCCTGGGACTAAAGCCAGGAACAGGGACCAGCTCCCCGGGGGCCAACTCACCCTT
GGCCCATCCCGCCTTCTCCAGGCTTCCCCTCCCTCGTTTTCAAAGATAAATGAAATAAACGTGCGCGGAC
TGTCGAAGGCGTGATGATTCAAAGTTGCGCTTGAGTCCTCTTCCCTTCATCCTCCCCCACTGTCTACAGG
CGAGCTGGATGTACAGGAACGAAGTGAGGGTCCAGGCTTCTAGGGACTCAGTCCCACTCACCACCCCCCC
TACTCCAGGTCGGGGCAGCCCGGGATTCCTGCAGCAAAGAGGTGCGTGCGTGCGGGGGACGTGGGAAACC
GGCTACCTGGCTGGCATCGGCCACAGCCGGTGCTGCGGCGCCACCTCGTGGTCTCAGGGAGGCTAGCTGG
TAGATCTGGTCTCCAACGCTTCCTTGTAGGTGTCAGCTCTGCTATTCAGGGAGCCTATGACTTTAGATAA
AGTTACTCCGCCTTTCTGCACCTGGCCGGCCAAAAGGGCGAATTCTGCAGATATCCATCACACTGGCGGC
CGCTCGAGCATGCATCTAGAGGGCCCAATTCGCCCTATAGTGAGTCGTATTACAATTCACTGGCCGTCGT
TTTACAACGTCGTGACTGGGAAAACCCTGGCGTTACCCAACTTAATCGCCTTGCAGCACATCCCCCTTTC
GCCAGCTGGCGTAATAGCGAAGAGGCCCGCACCGATCGCCCTTCCCAACAGTTGCGCAGCCTGAATGGCG
AATGG
[124 nt withheld, positions 4626-4749]
C
[91 nt withheld, positions 4751-4841]
A
[49 nt withheld, positions 4843-4891]
CCTTTGACGTTGGAGTCCACGTTCTTT
[37 nt withheld, positions 4919-4955]
ACCCTATCTCGGTCTATTCTTTTGATTTATAAGGGATTTTGCCGATTTCGGCCTATTGGTTAAAAAATGA
GCTGATTTAACAAAAATTTAACGCGAATTTTAACAAAATTCAGGGCGCAAGGGCTGCTAAAGGAAGCGGA
ACACGTAGAAAGCCAGTCCGCAGAAACGGTGCTGACCCCGGATGAATGTCAGCTACTGGGCTATCTGGAC
AAGGGAAAACGCAAGCGCAAAGAGAAAGCAGGTAGCTTGCAGTGGGCTTACATGGCGATAGCTAGACTGG
GCGGTTTTATGGACAGCAAGCGAACCGGAATTGCCAGCTGGGGCGCCCTCTGGTAAGGTTGGGAAGCCCT
GCAAAGTAAACTGGATGGCTTTCTTGCCGCCAAGGATCTGATGGCGCAGGGGATCAAGATCTGATCAAGA
GACAGGATGAGGATCGTTTCGCATGATTGAACAAGATGGATTGCACGCAGGTTCTCCGGCCGCTTGGGTG
GAGAGGCTATTCGGCTATGACTGGGCACAACAGACAATCGGCTGCTCTGATGCCGCCGTGTTCCGGCTGT
CAGCGCAGGGGCGCCCGGTTCTTTTTGTCAAGACCGACCTGTCCGGTGCCCTGAATGAACTGCAGGACGA
GGCAGCGCGGCTATCGTGGCTGGCCACGACGGGCGTTCCTTGCGCAGCTGTGCTCGACGTTGTCACTGAA
GCGGGAAGGGACTGGCTGCTATTGGGCGAAGTGCCGGGGCAGGATCTCCTGTCATCCCACCTTGCTCCTG
CCGAGAAAGTATCCATCATGGCTGATGCAATGCGGCGGCTGCATACGCTTGATCCGGCTACCTGCCCATT
CGACCACCAAGCGAAACATCGCATCGAGCGAGCACGTACTCGGATGGAAGCCGGTCTTGTCGATCAGGAT
GATCTGGACGAAGAGCATCAGGGGCTCGCGCCAGCCGAACTGTTCGCCAGGCTCAAGGCGCGCATGCCCG
ACGGCGAGGATCTCGTCGTGACCCATGGCGATGCCTGCTTGCCGAATATCATGGTGGAAAATGGCCGCTT
TTCTGGATTCATCGACTGTGGCCGGCTGGGTGTGGCGGACCGCTATCAGGACATAGCGTTGGCTACCCGT
GATATTGCTGAAGAGCTTGGCGGCGAATGGGCTGACCGCTTCCTCGTGCTTTACGGTATCGCCGCTCCCG
ATTCGCAGCGCATCGCCTTCTATCGCCTTCTTGACGAGTTCTTCTGAATTGAAAAAGGAAGAGTATGAGT
ATTCAACATTTCCGTGTCGCCCTTATTCCCTTTTTTGCGGCATTTTGCCTTCCTGTTTTTGCTCACCCAG
AAACGCTGGTGAAAGTAAAAGATGCTGAAGATCAGTTGGGTGCACGAGTGGGTTACATCGAACTGGATCT
CAACAGCGGTAAGATCCTTGAGAGTTTTCGCCCCGAAGAACGTTTTCCAATGATGAGCACTTTTAAAGTT
CTGCTATGTGGCGCGGTATTATCCCGTATTGACGCCGGGCAAGAGCAACTCGGTCGCCGCATACACTATT
CTCAGAATGACTTGGTTGAGTACTCACCAGTCACAGAAAAGCATCTTACGGATGGCATGACAGTAAGAGA
ATTATGCAGTGCTGCCATAACCATGAGTGATAACACTGCGGCCAACTTACTTCTGACAACGATCGGAGGA
CCGAAGGAGCTAACCGCTTTTTTGCACAACATGGGGGATCATGTAACTCGCCTTGATCGTTGGGAACCGG
AGCTGAATGAAGCCATACCAAACGACGAGCGTGACACCACGATGCCTGTAGCAATGGCAACAACGTTGCG
CAAACTATTAACTGGCGAACTACTTACTCTAGCTTCCCGGCAACAATTAATAGACTGGATGGAGGCGGAT
AAAGTTGCAGGACCACTTCTGCGCTCGGCCCTTCCGGCTGGCTGGTTTATTGCTGATAAATCTGGAGCCG
GTGAGCGTGGGTCTCGCGGTATCATTGCAGCACTGGGGCCAGATGGTAAGCCCTCCCGTATCGTAGTTAT
CTACACGACGGGGAGTCAGGCAACTATGGATGAACGAAATAGACAGATCGCTGAGATAGGTGCCTCACTG
ATTAAGCATTGGTAACTGTCAGACCAAGTTTACTCATATATACTTTAGATTGATTTAAAACTTCATTTTT
AATTTAAAAGGATCTAGGTGAAGATCCTTTTTGATAATCTCATGACCAAAATCCCTTAACGTGAGTTTTC
GTTCCACTGAGCGTCAGACCCCGTAGAAAAGATCAAAGGATCTTCTTGAGATCCTTTTTTTCTGCGCGTA
ATCTGCTGCTTGCAAACAAAAAAACCACCGCTACCAGCGGTGGTTTGTTTGCCGGATCAAGAGCTACCAA
CTCTTTTTCCGAAGGTAACTGGCTTCAGCAGAGCGCAGATACCAAATACTGTTCTTCTAGTGTAGCCGTA
GTTAGGCCACCACTTCAAGAACTCTGTAGCACCGCCTACATACCTCGCTCTGCTAATCCTGTTACCAGTG
GCTGCTGCCAGTGGCGATAAGTCGTGTCTTACCGGGTTGGACTCAAGACGATAGTTACCGGATAAGGCGC
AGCGGTCGGGCTGAACGGGGGGTTCGTGCACACAGCCCAGCTTGGAGCGAACGACCTACACCGAACTGAG
ATACCTACAGCGTGAGCTATGAGAAAGCGCCACGCTTCCCGAAGGGAGAAAGGCGGACAGGTATCCGGTA
AGCGGCAGGGTCGGAACAGGAGAGCGCACGAGGGAGCTTCCAGGGGGAAACGCCTGGTATCTTTATAGTC
CTGTCGGGTTTCGCCACCTCTGACTTGAGCGTCGATTTTTGTGATGCTCGTCAGGGGGGCGGAGCCTATG
GAAAAACGCCAGCAACGCGGCCTTTTTACGGTTCCTGGCCTTTTGCTGGCCTTTTGCTCACATGTTCTTT
CCTGCGTTATCCCCTGATTCTGTGGATAACCGTATTACCGCCTTTGAGTGAGCTGATACCGCTCGCCGCA
GCCGAACGACCGAGCGCAGCGAGTCAGTGAGCGAGGAAGCGGAAG
Features (pLannotate 1.2.2; 19 found; start..end, strand, type, name):
      2..94      +  CDS            lacI (fragment): lac repressor; lacI; The lac repressor binds to the lac operator to inhibit transcription in E. coli. This inhibition can be relieved by adding lactose or isopropyl-β-D-thiogalactopyranoside (IPTG).
    107..128     +  protein_bind   CAP binding site: CAP binding activates transcription in the presence of cAMP. E. coli catabolite activator protein
    143..173     +  promoter       lac promoter: promoter for the E. coli lac operon
    181..197     +  protein_bind   lac operator: The lac repressor binds to the lac operator to inhibit transcription in E. coli. This inhibition can be relieved by adding lactose or isopropyl-β-D-thiogalactopyranoside (IPTG). lac repressor encoded by lacI
    417..1004    +  CDS            PITX3 (fragment): PITX3_HUMAN - Also known as PTX3. Experimental evidence at protein level: Swiss-Prot protein existence level 1. Transcriptional regulator which is important for the differentiation and maintenance of meso-diencephalic dopaminergic (mdDA) neurons during development. In addition to its importance during development, it also has roles in the long-term survival and maintenance of the mdDA neurons. Activates NR4A2/NURR1-mediated transcription of genes such as SLC6A3, SLC18A2, TH and DRD2 which are essential for development of mdDA neurons. Acts by decreasing the interaction of NR4A2/NURR1 with the
   1068..1787    +  CDS            EGFP: the original enhanced GFP (Yang et al., 1996) mammalian codon-optimized
   1818..1851    -  protein_bind   loxP: Cre-mediated recombination occurs in the 8-bp core sequence (GCATACAT). Cre recombinase
   1912..2408    +  promoter       PGK promoter: mouse phosphoglycerate kinase 1 promoter
   2448..3047    +  CDS            PuroR: puromycin N-acetyltransferase; pac from Streptomyces alboniger; confers resistance to puromycin
   3125..3577    +  polyA_signal   PGK poly(A) signal: mouse phosphoglycerate kinase 1 polyadenylation signal
   3604..3637    -  protein_bind   loxP: Cre-mediated recombination occurs in the 8-bp core sequence (GCATACAT). Cre recombinase
   4444..4462    -  promoter       T7 promoter: promoter for bacteriophage T7 RNA polymerase
   4465..4622    +  CDS            lacZα (fragment): LacZα fragment of β-galactosidase; lacZ fragment
   4626..5054    +  rep_origin     f1 ori (sequence partly withheld): f1 bacteriophage origin of replication; arrow indicates direction of (+) strand synthesis
   5067..5366    +  CDS            tnpA (fragment): TN5P_ECOLX - Also known as tnp. Experimental evidence at protein level: Swiss-Prot protein existence level 1. Mediates transposition of transposon Tn5 by a 'cut and paste' mechanism. First, the monomeric transposase binds the 19 bp inverted DNA repeats flanking the transposon. Then, dimerization of the DNA- bound transposase creates a synaptic DNA complex. After nicking of the first DNA strand, excision of the transposon proceeds through a series of intermediates. The transposase then mediates the insertion of the transposon at a new site by strand transfer. The activity of the wild- type tran
   5398..6189    +  CDS            neo: KKA2_KLEPN - Also known as kan, nptII. Experimental evidence at protein level: Swiss-Prot protein existence level 1. Resistance to kanamycin, neomycin, paromomycin, ribostamycin, butirosin and gentamicin B. From Klebsiella pneumoniae.
   6193..6209    +  promoter       AmpR promoter (fragment): bla
   6210..7070    +  CDS            AmpR: β-lactamase; bla; confers resistance to ampicillin, carbenicillin, and related antibiotics
   7241..7829    +  rep_origin     ori: high-copy-number ColE1/pMB1/pBR322/pUC origin of replication
