[The description below was written by a language model from this plasmid's Addgene catalogue record and pLannotate feature annotations shown in this document.]
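Description:
PITX3-2A-eGFP-PGK-Puro is a gene-targeting donor plasmid built in the pCR2.1 cloning backbone and designed to knock an eGFP reporter into the human PITX3 locus by homology-directed repair. The associated publication concerns TALE nuclease-mediated engineering of human pluripotent cells. In bacteria it replicates from a high-copy ColE1/pUC-type origin and is selected with ampicillin through the bla gene. The backbone also carries a neo/kanamycin resistance gene, an f1 origin, lac regulatory elements, a lacZα remnant and a T7 promoter, all typical of this cloning vector. The full sequence is 8,010 nt, which the record also gives as the backbone size.

The payload begins with a fragment of the human PITX3 coding sequence, which serves as the upstream homology region. It is followed, after a short gap consistent with the 2A peptide named in the construct title (not separately annotated), by EGFP. No promoter is listed for this part, in keeping with a design in which the reporter is driven by the endogenous PITX3 promoter after correct integration. The 2A element would allow PITX3 and eGFP to be produced as separate proteins from one transcript. Downstream lies a selection cassette flanked by two loxP sites in the same orientation. It consists of the mouse PGK promoter, the puromycin N-acetyltransferase gene and the PGK polyadenylation signal, so targeted clones can be selected with puromycin and the cassette later excised with Cre. The depositor notes an R166H substitution in the puromycin gene that is not expected to affect function. The unannotated stretch between the second loxP site and the backbone presumably holds the downstream homology arm, although the feature table does not identify it. Because PITX3 is a regulator of midbrain dopaminergic neuron development, the resulting allele would plausibly report PITX3 expression in differentiating cells.
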