Addgene plasmid #31943: PITX3-2A-eGFP-PGK-Puro
Depositing lab: Rudolf Jaenisch. Depositing organization: Whitehead Institute for Biomedical Research. Publication: Genetic engineering of human pluripotent cells using TALE nucleases. Hockemeyer D, Wang H, Kiani S, Lai CS, Gao Q, Cassady JP, Cost GJ, Zhang L, Santiago Y, Miller JC, Zeitler B, Cherone JM, Meng X, Hinkley SJ, Rebar EJ, Gregory PD, Urnov FD, Jaenisch R. Nat Biotechnol. 2011 Jul 7. doi: 10.1038/nbt.1927. PubMed 21738127.
Backbone
  Vector backbone: PCR2.1
  Backbone manufacturer: invitrogen
  Backbone size w/o insert (bp): 8010
  Vector type: targeting donor
  Selectable markers: Puro
Growth in bacteria
  Bacterial resistance: Ampicillin, 100 μg/mL
  Growth temperature: 37°C
  Growth strain: Top10/P3
  Copy number: High Copy
Gene/Insert
  Gene/Insert name: PITX3
  Species: H. sapiens (human)
  Entrez Gene: PITX3 (a.k.a. ASGD1, ASMD, ASOD, CTPP4, CTRCT11, PTX3)
  Promoter: -
  Tag / fusion protein: eGFP (C terminal on insert)
  Cloning method: Restriction Enzyme; 5′ cloning site - (unknown if destroyed); 3′ cloning site - (unknown if destroyed)
  Sequencing primers: 5′ M13; 3′ M13
Terms and licenses: Academic/Nonprofit Terms; Industry Terms: Not Available to Industry
Depositor comments: Please note that the Puromycin selection cassette in this plasmid has a R166H mutation. This mutation has been observed in other plasmids and should not have any affect on the function.
How to cite: PITX3-2A-eGFP-PGK-Puro was a gift from Rudolf Jaenisch (Addgene plasmid # 31943 ; http://n2t.net/addgene:31943 ; RRID:Addgene_31943)
