>Addgene plasmid #31943 | PITX3-2A-eGFP-PGK-Puro | addgene partial sequence | sequence record 37391 | EGFP-N
TCTGCCCTTCTACATTGGCCCGGGATTCTCTTCGACATCCCCTGCTTGTTTCCCAGGGAGAAGTTAGTGG
CGCTAGCTACGGGCCTTTCCACGGCGTACTGGCACGGACTAAGGTTGGCTGCCGGGGGCGGCCCGTGCAC
AGCGGGGTAGCTGAAGGAGGCGTGCTGTTTGGCTTTGAGCCGCAGGCTGGCCAGGCTCGAGTTACACGGG
TCCCGATAGACGTAGGGGGAAGAGGCGGCAGCCGCGGCGGCGGCGGCGGCCGAGGCATAAGGGCAGGACA
CGGCCCCGGAGGACACGGCGGCCGGAGCCAGCCCGGGGGGGCCCCCGCCCAGGCCCTGCAGGGCCCCAGG
CCCTGGCACGGTGCCCGGGGCAGCCGCGGCGGAGGGCACCATGGAGGCGGCGATGGAGCTGGGTGGCGAG
AAGACGGGCTGCGAAGCCAGAGGCCCCACGTTGACCGAGTTGAAGGCGAATGGAAAGGTCTTGGCGGCGA
GCGGCGGGGCAAGAGCCTTGGGCGGCCAGTTGCCGTACGAGTAGCCGGGGTACACCTCCTCGTAGGGCGG
CACCAGCCCCCCGAGCGGCGCCGCGAAGCTGCCTTTGCATAGCTCGGCCTGCTGGCTGCGCTCGCGCTTC
CGCCATTTGGATCCGAGCTCGGTACCAAGCTTGGCGTAATCATGGTCATAGCTGTTTCCTGTGTGAAATT
GTTATCCGCTCACAATTCCACACAACATACGAGCCGGAAGCATAAAGTGTAAAAGCCTGGGGTGCCTAAT
GAGTGAGCTAACTCACATTAATTGCGTTGCGCTCACTGCCCGCTTTCCAGTCGGGAAAACCTGTCGTGCC
AGCTGCATTAATGAATCGGCCCAACGCGCGGGGAAAAGCGGTTTGCGTATTGGTCGCTC
